>Addgene plasmid #246326 | (203-bp-DIAL-YB_TATA)-mGL-BGH_pKG1525 | addgene full sequence | sequence record 490858 | Addgene NGS Result
CGCTCGCTGACTGCAGGTGCCCGTGTCTCAAAATCTCTGATGTTACATTGCACAAGATAAAAATATATCA
TCATGAACAATAAAACTGTCTGCTTACATAAACAGTAATACAAGGGGTGTTATGAGCCATATTCAACGGG
AAACGTCGAGGCCGCGATTAAATTCCAACATGGATGCTGATTTATATGGGTATAAATGGGCTCGCGATAA
TGTCGGGCAATCAGGTGCGACAATCTATCGCTTGTATGGGAAGCCCGATGCGCCAGAGTTGTTTCTGAAA
CATGGCAAAGGTAGCGTTGCCAATGATGTTACAGATGAGATGGTCAGACTAAACTGGCTGACGGAATTTA
TGCCTCTTCCGACCATCAAGCATTTTATCCGTACTCCTGGTGATGCATGGTTACTCACCACTGCGATCCC
CGGAAAAACAGCATTCCAGGTATTAGAAGAATATCCTGATTCAGGTGAAAATATTGTTGATGCGCTGGCA
GTGTTCCTGCGCCGGTTGCATTCGATTCCTGTTTGTAATTGTCCTTTTAACAGCGATCGCGTATTTCGTC
TAGCTCAGGCGCAATCACGAATGAATAACGGTTTGGTTGATGCGAGTGATTTTGATGACGAGCGTAATGG
CTGGCCTGTTGAACAAGTCTGGAAAGAAATGCATAAACTTTTGCCATTCTCACCGGATTCAGTCGTCACT
CATGGTGATTTCTCACTTGATAACCTTATTTTTGACGAGGGGAAATTAATAGGTTGTATTGATGTTGGAC
GAGTCGGAATCGCAGACCGATACCAGGATCTTGCCATCCTATGGAACTGCCTCGGTGAGTTTTCTCCTTC
ATTACAGAAACGGCTTTTTCAAAAATATGGTATTGATAATCCTGATATGAATAAATTGCAGTTTCATTTG
ATGCTCGATGAGTTTTTCTAATCAGAATTGGTTAATTGGTTGTAACATTATTCAGATTGGGCCCCGTTCC
ACTGAGCGTCAGACCCCGTAGAAAAGATCAAAGGATCTTCTTGAGATCCTTTTTTTCTGCGCGTAATCTG
CTGCTTGCAAACAAAAAAACCACCGCTACCAGCGGTGGTTTGTTTGCCGGATCAAGAGCTACCAACTCTT
TTTCCGAAGGTAACTGGCTTCAGCAGAGCGCAGATACCAAATACTGTTCTTCTAGTGTAGCCGTAGTTAG
GCCACCACTTCAAGAACTCTGTAGCACCGCCTACATACCTCGCTCTGCTAATCCTGTTACCAGTGGCTGC
TGCCAGTGGCGATAAGTCGTGTCTTACCGGGTTGGACTCAAGACGATAGTTACCGGATAAGGCGCAGCGG
TCGGGCTGAACGGGGGGTTCGTGCACACAGCCCAGCTTGGAGCGAACGACCTACACCGAACTGAGATACC
TACAGCGTGAGCTATGAGAAAGCGCCACGCTTCCCGAAGGGAGAAAGGCGGACAGGTATCCGGTAAGCGG
CAGGGTCGGAACAGGAGAGCGCACGAGGGAGCTTCCAGGGGGAAACGCCTGGTATCTTTATAGTCCTGTC
GGGTTTCGCCACCTCTGACTTGAGCGTCGATTTTTGTGATGCTCGTCAGGGGGGCGGAGCCTATGGAAAA
ACGCCAGCAACGCGGCCTTTTTACGGTTCCTGGCCTTTTGCTGGCCTTTTGCTCACATGTTCTTTCCTGC
GTTATCCCCTGATTCTGTGGATAACCGTATTACCGCTAGCATGGATCTCGGGGACGTCTAACTACTAAGC
GAGAGTAGGGAACTGCCAGGCATCAAATAAAACGAAAGGCTCAGTCGGAAGACTGGGCCTTTCGTTTTAT
CTGTTGTTTGTCGGTGAACGCTCTCCTGAGTAGGACAAATCCGCCGGGAGCGGATTTGAACGTTGTGAAG
CAACGGCCCGGAGGGTGGCGGGCAGGACGCCCGCCATAAACTGCCAGGCATCAAACTAAGCAGAAGGCCA
TCCTGACGGATGGCCTTTTTGCGTTTCTACAAACTCTTCCTGTTAGTTAGTTACTTAAGCTCGGGCCCAC
CTGCAGTCTACTTACTCGGATCGGGAGATCTGAATTGGAGTGAGGACGTGTAGAGTGAGGACGTGCGGAG
TGAGGACGTGTAGAGTGAGGACGTGCGGAGTGAGGACGTGTAGAGTGAGGACGTGCCCTCCTCTGGATCA
AATCCGAATAACTTCGTATAGCATACATTATACGAAGTTATCTCGAGTCGCTCGGTACGATTTAAATTGA
ATTCTGCAGTCGACGGTACCGCGGGCCCGGGACTTTGTACAAAAAAGCAGGCTCCACCATGGGAACCAAT
TCAGTCGACTGGATCCGGTACCTCCTACAGCTCCTGGGCAACGTGCTGGTTATTGTGCTGTCTCATCATT
TTGGCAAAGAATTGATTAATTCGAGCGAACGCGTATAACTTCGTATAGCATACATTATACGAAGTTATCG
GATTTGATCTGATCAAGCAACTCTAGAGGGTATATAATGGGGGCCACTAGTCTACTACCAGAGCTCATCG
CTAGCAATGAGCCACCATGGTGAGCAAGGGCGAGGAGCTGTTCACCGGGGTGGTGCCCATCCTGGTCGAG
CTGGACGGCGACGTAAACGGCCACAAGTTCAGCGTCCGCGGCGAGGGCGAGGGCGATGCCACCAACGGCA
AGCTGACCCTGAAGTTCATCTGCACCACCGGCAAGCTGCCCGTGCCCTGGCCCACCCTCGTGACCACCTT
AGGCTACGGCGTGGCCTGCTTCGCCCGCTACCCCGACCACATGAAGCAGCACGACTTCTTCAAGTCCGCC
ATGCCCGAAGGCTACGTCCAGGAGCGCACCATCTCTTTCAAGGACGACGGTACCTACAAGACCCGCGCCG
AGGTGAAGTTCGAGGGCGACACCCTGGTGAACCGCATCGTGCTGAAGGGCATCGACTTCAAGGAGGACGG
CAACATCCTGGGGCACAAGCTGGAGTACAACTTCAACAGCCACAAGGTCTATATCACGGCCGACAAGCAG
AAGAACGGCATCAAGGCTAACTTCAAGACCCGCCACAACGTTGAGGACGGCGGCGTGCAGCTCGCCGACC
ACTACCAGCAGAACACCCCCATCGGCGACGGCCCCGTGCTGCTGCCCGACAACCACTACCTGAGCCATCA
GTCCAAACTGAGCAAAGACCCCAACGAGAAGCGCGATCACATGGTCCTGAAGGAGAGGGTGACCGCCGCC
GGGATTACACATGACATGGACGAGCTGTACAAGTAACAACGTTGCACCTGTGCCTTCTAGTTGCCAGCCA
TCTGTTGTTTGCCCCTCCCCCGTGCCTTCCTTGACCCTGGAAGGTGCCACTCCCACTGTCCTTTCCTAAT
AAAATGAGGAAATTGCATCGCATTGTCTGAGTAGGTGTCATTCTATTCTGGGGGGTGGGGTGGGGCAGGA
CAGCAAGGGGGAGGATTGGGAAGACAATAGCAGGCATGCTGGGGATGCGGTGGGCTCTATGG
Features (pLannotate 1.2.2; 11 found; start..end, strand, type, name):
    122..931     +  CDS            KanR: aminoglycoside phosphotransferase; aph(3')-Ia; confers resistance to kanamycin in bacteria or G418 (Geneticin®) in eukaryotes
   1021..1609    +  rep_origin     ori: high-copy-number ColE1/pMB1/pBR322/pUC origin of replication
   1777..1820    -  terminator     rrnB T1 terminator: Escherichia coli rrnB; transcription terminator T1 from the E. coli rrnB gene
   1952..1979    +  terminator     rrnB T2 terminator: transcription terminator T2 from the E. coli rrnB gene
   2178..2211    +  protein_bind   loxP: Cre-mediated recombination occurs in the 8-bp core sequence (GCATACAT). Cre recombinase
   2239..2272    +  misc_feature   MCS (fragment): multiple cloning site
   2274..2293    +  protein_bind   attB1 (fragment): mutant version of attB; recombination site for the Gateway® BP reaction BP Clonase™
   2415..2448    +  protein_bind   loxP: Cre-mediated recombination occurs in the 8-bp core sequence (GCATACAT). Cre recombinase
   2474..2490    +  promoter       minP (fragment): minimal TATA-box promoter with low basal activity
   2537..3256    +  CDS            mGreenLantern: monomeric GFP derivative that displays exceptionally high brightness in cells (Campbell et al., 2020)
   3268..3492    +  polyA_signal   bGH poly(A) signal: bovine growth hormone polyadenylation signal
