[The description below was written by a language model from this plasmid's Addgene catalogue record and pLannotate feature annotations shown in this document.]
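Description:
(203-bp-DIAL-YB_TATA)-mGL-BGH_pKG1525 is a compact (about 3.5 kb) mammalian expression and synthetic-biology reporter plasmid built by Golden Gate assembly in the depositing lab's pSHIP backbone. It is propagated in bacteria through a high-copy ColE1/pUC-type origin and selected with kanamycin via an aph(3')-Ia (KanR) gene. Fragments of the E. coli rrnB T1 and T2 terminators lie between the bacterial maintenance region and the mammalian cassette, where they likely insulate the reporter from read-through transcription.

The payload is a single transcription unit carrying the DIAL promoter, an editable synthetic promoter. Two loxP sites in the same orientation flank a spacer; the name gives this as a 203-bp version, consistent with the spacing in the feature table. The annotated MCS and attB1 fragments within that interval are probably incidental sequence matches rather than functional parts. Immediately downstream sits a minimal TATA-box core promoter, named YB_TATA in the record and detected as a minP fragment. It is followed by the mGreenLantern coding sequence, a very bright monomeric GFP derivative of Aequorea victoria origin, and a bovine growth hormone polyadenylation signal. According to the stated purpose, mGreenLantern is expressed only in the presence of a synthetic zinc-finger activator (ZFa). Its binding sites are not annotated in the feature table but presumably lie upstream of the first loxP site. Cre recombinase can excise the floxed spacer, which would bring the activator sites closer to the core promoter and so shift the output level. The plasmid serves as a fluorescent readout for programmable, recombinase-mediated tuning of transgene expression in mammalian cells.
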