Addgene plasmid #246326: (203-bp-DIAL-YB_TATA)-mGL-BGH_pKG1525
Purpose: 203-bp DIAL Reporter Plasmid with YB_TATA expressing mGreenLantern in the presence of ZFa and editable by Cre recombinase
Depositing lab: Kate Galloway. Depositing organization: Massachusetts Institute of Technology. Publication: Programmable promoter editing for precise control of transgene expression. Kabaria SR, Bae Y, Ehmann ME, Lende-Dorn BA, Beitz AM, Peterman EL, Love KS, Ploessl DS, Galloway KE. Nat Biotechnol. 2025 Oct 13. doi: 10.1038/s41587-025-02854-y. PubMed 41083901.
Backbone
  Vector backbone: Galloway Lab pSHIP Backbone
  Backbone manufacturer: Galloway Lab
  Vector type: Mammalian Expression, Synthetic Biology
Growth in bacteria
  Bacterial resistance: Kanamycin, 50 μg/mL
  Growth temperature: 30°C
  Growth strain: NEB Stable
  Copy number: High Copy
Gene/Insert
  Gene/Insert name: mGreenLantern
  Species: Aequorea victoria
  Mutation: none
  Cloning method: Golden Gate
Terms and licenses: Academic/Nonprofit Terms; Industry Terms: Not Available to Industry
Depositor comments: Please visit https://doi.org/10.1101/2024.06.19.599813 for bioRxiv preprint.
How to cite: (203-bp-DIAL-YB_TATA)-mGL-BGH_pKG1525 was a gift from Kate Galloway (Addgene plasmid # 246326 ; http://n2t.net/addgene:246326 ; RRID:Addgene_246326)
