>Addgene plasmid #246326 | (203-bp-DIAL-YB_TATA)-mGL-BGH_pKG1525 | depositor partial sequence | sequence record 484317 | Promoter (203-bp-DIAL-YB_TATA)
AGATCTGAATTGGAGTGAGGACGTGTAGAGTGAGGACGTGCGGAGTGAGGACGTGTAGAGTGAGGACGTG
CGGAGTGAGGACGTGTAGAGTGAGGACGTGCCCTCCTCTGGATCAAATCCGAATAACTTCGTATAGCATA
CATTATACGAAGTTATCTCGAGTCGCTCGGTACGATTTAAATTGAATTCTGCAGTCGACGGTACCGCGGG
CCCGGGACTTTGTACAAAAAAGCAGGCTCCACCATGGGAACCAATTCAGTCGACTGGATCCGGTACCTCC
TACAGCTCCTGGGCAACGTGCTGGTTATTGTGCTGTCTCATCATTTTGGCAAAGAATTGATTAATTCGAG
CGAACGCGTATAACTTCGTATAGCATACATTATACGAAGTTATCGGATTTGATCTGATCAAGCAACTCTA
GAGGGTATATAATGGGGGCCACTAGTCTACTACCAGAGCTCATCGCTAGC
